Addgene plasmid #81260: pDONR223_SPATA8_p.P83T
Purpose: Gateway Donor vector containing SPATA8 , part of the Target Accelerator Plasmid Collection.
Depositing lab: Jesse Boehm & William Hahn & David Root. Depositing organization: Broad Institute. Publication: Systematic Functional Interrogation of Rare Cancer Variants Identifies Oncogenic Alleles. Kim E, Ilic N, Shrestha Y, Zou L, Kamburov A, Zhu C, Yang X, Lubonja R, Tran N, Nguyen C, Lawrence MS, Piccioni F, Bagul M, Doench JG, Chouinard CR, Wu X, Hogstrom L, Natoli T, Tamayo P, Horn H, Corsello SM, Lage K, Root DE, Subramanian A, Golub TR, Getz G, Boehm JS, Hahn WC. Cancer Discov. 2016 Jul;6(7):714-26. doi: 10.1158/2159-8290.CD-16-0160. Epub 2016 May 4. PubMed 27147599.
Backbone
  Vector backbone: pDONR223
  Backbone manufacturer: Invitrogen
  Backbone size w/o insert (bp): 2790
  Vector type: Gateway Entry vector
Growth in bacteria
  Bacterial resistance: Spectinomycin, 50 μg/mL
  Growth temperature: 37°C
  Growth strain: DH5alpha
  Copy number: High Copy
Gene/Insert
  Gene/Insert name: SPATA8
  Species: H. sapiens (human)
  Mutation: P83T
  GenBank ID: NM_173499.4
  Entrez Gene: SPATA8 (a.k.a. SRG8)
  Promoter: None
  Cloning method: Gateway Cloning
  Sequencing primers: 5′ M13pUC-fwd; 3′ M13-Rev
Terms and licenses: Academic/Nonprofit Terms; Industry Terms: Not Available to Industry
Depositor comments: Open state: NO stop codon immediately follows insert
How to cite: pDONR223_SPATA8_p.P83T was a gift from Jesse Boehm & William Hahn & David Root (Addgene plasmid # 81260 ; http://n2t.net/addgene:81260 ; RRID:Addgene_81260)
