[The description below was written by a language model from this plasmid's Addgene catalogue record and pLannotate feature annotations shown in this document.]
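Description:
pDONR223_SPATA8_p.P83T is a Gateway entry clone built on the Invitrogen pDONR223 backbone. It carries the human SPATA8 (also known as SRG8) open reading frame with a proline-to-threonine substitution at residue 83. The plasmid is propagated in E. coli from a high-copy ColE1/pUC-type origin and selected with spectinomycin through the aadA aminoglycoside adenylyltransferase gene (annotated SmR). In the sequenced record, which totals about 3.1 kb, aadA sits downstream of a class 1 integron Pc promoter fragment and a short remnant of a gentamicin resistance gene. The small lacZα and lacI fragments are backbone remnants rather than functional elements. The rrnB T1 and T2 terminators upstream of the cloning region help insulate the insert from read-through transcription.

The roughly 315 bp SPATA8 coding sequence is flanked by two attL recombination sites. The automated annotation labels these attL3 and attL2, although the first would conventionally be attL1 in this backbone. These sites allow the ORF to be moved by an LR Clonase reaction into any compatible destination vector. The entry clone itself has no promoter driving the insert. A T7 promoter lies just outside the attL2 site in reverse orientation, and M13 primer sites flank the cassette for sequencing. The insert is in the "open" configuration, with no stop codon immediately after the ORF, so it can be fused in frame to C-terminal tags or reporters supplied by the destination vector.

The construct belongs to the Target Accelerator Plasmid Collection, a set of wild-type and variant alleles assembled for systematic functional testing of rare cancer-associated mutations. It serves as a source clone for making expression constructs of this SPATA8 variant.
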