Features (pLannotate 1.2.2; 12 found; start..end, strand, type, name):
     38..74      -  CDS            lacZα (fragment): LacZα fragment of β-galactosidase; lacZ fragment
     91..186     +  protein_bind   attL3: mutant version of attL; recombination site for the Gateway® LR reaction LR Clonase™
    192..506     +  CDS            SPATA8: SPAT8_HUMAN - Experimental evidence at protein level: Swiss-Prot protein existence level 1. From Homo sapiens (Human).
    509..607     -  protein_bind   attL2: mutant version of attL; recombination site for the Gateway® LR reaction LR Clonase™
    625..643     -  promoter       T7 promoter: promoter for bacteriophage T7 RNA polymerase
    833..856     +  promoter       Pc promoter (fragment): intI1 (promoter lies within the coding sequence); class 1 integron promoter
   1032..1088    +  CDS            GmR (fragment): gentamycin acetyltransferase; aacC1; confers resistance to gentamycin
   1095..1886    +  CDS            SmR: aminoglycoside adenylyltransferase (Murphy, 1985); aadA; confers resistance to spectinomycin and streptomycin
   1979..2567    +  rep_origin     ori: high-copy-number ColE1/pMB1/pBR322/pUC origin of replication
   2750..2842    +  CDS            lacI (fragment): lac repressor; lacI; The lac repressor binds to the lac operator to inhibit transcription in E. coli. This inhibition can be relieved by adding lactose or isopropyl-β-D-thiogalactopyranoside (IPTG).
   2897..2924    -  terminator     rrnB T2 terminator: transcription terminator T2 from the E. coli rrnB gene
   3056..3099    +  terminator     rrnB T1 terminator: Escherichia coli rrnB; transcription terminator T1 from the E. coli rrnB gene
>Addgene plasmid #81260 | pDONR223_SPATA8_p.P83T | addgene full sequence | sequence record 168306 | Addgene NGS Result
GGCAGTTCCCTACTCTCGCGTTAACGCTAGCATGGATGTTTTCCCAGTCACGACGTTGTAAAACGACGGC
CAGTCTTAAGCTCGGGCCCCAAATAATGATTTTATTTTGACTGATAGTGACCTGTTCGTTGCAACAAATT
GATGAGCAATGCTTTTTTATAATGCCAACTTTGTACAAAAAAGTTGGCACCATGGCCCCGGCTGGGATGT
CAGGGGCCCAGGACAACTCCTGTCTCTACCAGGAAATTGCCCCCTCTTTTCAGAGGCTGCCTTGTCCTAG
AACCTCGTCGCGACATTTCTCAGAAGCCATGACATGTCCCTGCGGCTGGAGGCCTTTCAAGGGTGGCCCA
GGAGGCCTCAAGGGCCCGGTGTGGCCTGCAAAGGAAGAGAACAGCTGTTCTCACGGAAGGATCCAAAGGG
TTCAAAGGCGAAGGGTGACATCTGCTTCCCCACTGATTCAGAAGATAAACAGGAGAAGTGTCCTGTTTCA
CCCATATTGCTGGTCCTGCCCAACTTTCTTGTACAAAGTTGGCATTATAAGAAAGCATTGCTTATCAATT
TGTTGCAACGAACAGGTCACTATCAGTCAAAATAAAATCATTATTTGCCATCCAGCTGATATCCCCTATA
GTGAGTCGTATTACATGGTCATAGCTGTTTCCTGGCAGCTCTGGCCCGTGTCTCAAAATCTCTGATGTTA
CATTGCACAAGATAAAAATATATCATCATGCCTCCTCTAGACCAGCCAGGACAGAAATGCCTCGACTTCG
CTGCTACCCAAGGTTGCCGGGTGACGCACACCGTGGAAACGGATGAAGGCACGAACCCAGTGGACATAAG
CCTGTTCGGTTCGTAAGCTGTAATGCAAGTAGCGTATGCGCTCACGCAACTGGTCCAGAACCTTGACCGA
ACGCAGCGGTGGTAACGGCGCAGTGGCGGTTTTCATGGCTTGTTATGACTGTTTTTTTGGGGTACAGTCT
ATGCCTCGGGCATCCAAGCAGCAAGCGCGTTACGCCGTGGGTCGATGTTTGATGTTATGGAGCAGCAACG
ATGTTACGCAGCAGGGCAGTCGCCCTAAAACAAAGTTAAACATTATGAGGGAAGCGGTGATCGCCGAAGT
ATCGACTCAACTATCAGAGGTAGTTGGCGTCATCGAGCGCCATCTCGAACCGACGTTGCTGGCCGTACAT
TTGTACGGCTCCGCAGTGGATGGCGGCCTGAAGCCACACAGTGATATTGATTTGCTGGTTACGGTGACCG
TAAGGCTTGATGAAACAACGCGGCGAGCTTTGATCAACGACCTTTTGGAAACTTCGGCTTCCCCTGGAGA
GAGCGAGATTCTCCGCGCTGTAGAAGTCACCATTGTTGTGCACGACGACATCATTCCGTGGCGTTATCCA
GCTAAGCGCGAACTGCAATTTGGAGAATGGCAGCGCAATGACATTCTTGCAGGTATCTTCGAGCCAGCCA
CGATCGACATTGATCTGGCTATCTTGCTGACAAAAGCAAGAGAACATAGCGTTGCCTTGGTAGGTCCAGC
GGCGGAGGAACTCTTTGATCCGGTTCCTGAACAGGATCTATTTGAGGCGCTAAATGAAACCTTAACGCTA
TGGAACTCGCCGCCCGACTGGGCTGGCGATGAGCGAAATGTAGTGCTTACGTTGTCCCGCATTTGGTACA
GCGCAGTAACCGGCAAAATCGCGCCGAAGGATGTCGCTGCCGACTGGGCAATGGAGCGCCTGCCGGCCCA
GTATCAGCCCGTCATACTTGAAGCTAGACAGGCTTATCTTGGACAAGAAGAAGATCGCTTGGCCTCGCGC
GCAGATCAGTTGGAAGAATTTGTCCACTACGTGAAAGGCGAGATCACCAAGGTAGTCGGCAAATAACCCT
CGAGCCACCCATGACCAAAATCCCTTAACGTGAGTTACGCGTCGTTCCACTGAGCGTCAGACCCCGTAGA
AAAGATCAAAGGATCTTCTTGAGATCCTTTTTTTCTGCGCGTAATCTGCTGCTTGCAAACAAAAAAACCA
CCGCTACCAGCGGTGGTTTGTTTGCCGGATCAAGAGCTACCAACTCTTTTTCCGAAGGTAACTGGCTTCA
GCAGAGCGCAGATACCAAATACTGTTCTTCTAGTGTAGCCGTAGTTAGGCCACCACTTCAAGAACTCTGT
AGCACCGCCTACATACCTCGCTCTGCTAATCCTGTTACCAGTGGCTGCTGCCAGTGGCGATAAGTCGTGT
CTTACCGGGTTGGACTCAAGACGATAGTTACCGGATAAGGCGCAGCGGTCGGGCTGAACGGGGGGTTCGT
GCACACAGCCCAGCTTGGAGCGAACGACCTACACCGAACTGAGATACCTACAGCGTGAGCTATGAGAAAG
CGCCACGCTTCCCGAAGGGAGAAAGGCGGACAGGTATCCGGTAAGCGGCAGGGTCGGAACAGGAGAGCGC
ACGAGGGAGCTTCCAGGGGGAAACGCCTGGTATCTTTATAGTCCTGTCGGGTTTCGCCACCTCTGACTTG
AGCGTCGATTTTTGTGATGCTCGTCAGGGGGGCGGAGCCTATGGAAAAACGCCAGCAACGCGGCCTTTTT
ACGGTTCCTGGCCTTTTGCTGGCCTTTTGCTCACATGTTCTTTCCTGCGTTATCCCCTGATTCTGTGGAT
AACCGTATTACCGCCTTTGAGTGAGCTGATACCGCTCGCCGCAGCCGAACGACCGAGCGCAGCGAGTCAG
TGAGCGAGGAAGCGGAAGAGCGCCCAATACGCAAACCGCCTCTCCCCGCGCGTTGGCCGATTCATTAATG
CAGCTGGCACGACAGGTTTCCCGACTGGAAAGCGGGCAGTGAGCGCAACGCAATTAATACGCGTACCGCT
AGCCAGGAAGAGTTTGTAGAAACGCAAAAAGGCCATCCGTCAGGATGGCCTTCTGCTTAGTTTGATGCCT
GGCAGTTTATGGCGGGCGTCCTGCCCGCCACCCTCCGGGCCGTTGCTTCACAACGTTCAAATCCGCTCCC
GGCGGATTTGTCCTACTCAGGAGAGCGTTCACCGACAAACAACAGATAAAACGAAAGGCCCAGTCTTCCG
ACTGAGCCTTTCGTTTTATTTGATGCCT
