>Addgene plasmid #81260 | pDONR223_SPATA8_p.P83T | depositor partial sequence | sequence record 154579 | Insert sequence
ATGGCCCCGGCTGGGATGTCAGGGGCCCAGGACAACTCCTGTCTCTACCAGGAAATTGCCCCCTCTTTTC
AGAGGCTGCCTTGTCCTAGAACCTCGTCGCGACATTTCTCAGAAGCCATGACATGTCCCTGCGGCTGGAG
GCCTTTCAAGGGTGGCCCAGGAGGCCTCAAGGGCCCGGTGTGGCCTGCAAAGGAAGAGAACAGCTGTTCT
CACGGAAGGATCCAAAGGGTTCAAAGGCGAAGGGTGACATCTGCTTCCCCACTGATTCAGAAGATAAACA
GGAGAAGTGTCCTGTTTCACCCATATTGCTGGTCC
